>Addgene plasmid #143636 | TFORF2844 | addgene full sequence | sequence record 400435 | Addgene NGS Result
TTAATGTAGTCTTATGCAATACTCTTGTAGTCTTGCAACATGGTAACGATGAGTTAGCAACATGCCTTAC
AAGGAGAGAAAAAGCACCGTGCATGCCGATTGGTGGAAGTAAGGTGGTACGATCGTGCCTTATTAGGAAG
GCAACAGACGGGTCTGACATGGATTGGACGAACCACTGAATTGCCGCATTGCAGAGATATTGTATTTAAG
TGCCTAGCTCGATACATAAACGGGTCTCTCTGGTTAGACCAGATCTGAGCCTGGGAGCTCTCTGGCTAAC
TAGGGAACCCACTGCTTAAGCCTCAATAAAGCTTGCCTTGAGTGCTTCAAGTAGTGTGTGCCCGTCTGTT
GTGTGACTCTGGTAACTAGAGATCCCTCAGACCCTTTTAGTCAGTGTGGAAAATCTCTAGCAGTGGCGCC
CGAACAGGGACTTGAAAGCGAAAGGGAAACCAGAGGAGCTCTCTCGACGCAGGACTCGGCTTGCTGAAGC
GCGCACGGCAAGAGGCGAGGGGCGGCGACTGGTGAGTACGCCAAAAATTTTGACTAGCGGAGGCTAGAAG
GAGAGAGATGGGTGCGAGAGCGTCAGTATTAAGCGGGGGAGAATTAGATCGCGATGGGAAAAAATTCGGT
TAAGGCCAGGGGGAAAGAAAAAATATAAATTAAAACATATAGTATGGGCAAGCAGGGAGCTAGAACGATT
CGCAGTTAATCCTGGCCTGTTAGAAACATCAGAAGGCTGTAGACAAATACTGGGACAGCTACAACCATCC
CTTCAGACAGGATCAGAAGAACTTAGATCATTATATAATACAGTAGCAACCCTCTATTGTGTGCATCAAA
GGATAGAGATAAAAGACACCAAGGAAGCTTTAGACAAGATAGAGGAAGAGCAAAACAAAAGTAAGACCAC
CGCACAGCAAGCGGCCGCTGATCTTCAGACCTGGAGGAGGAGATATGAGGGACAATTGGAGAAGTGAATT
ATATAAATATAAAGTAGTAAAAATTGAACCATTAGGAGTAGCACCCACCAAGGCAAAGAGAAGAGTGGTG
CAGAGAGAAAAAAGAGCAGTGGGAATAGGAGCTTTGTTCCTTGGGTTCTTGGGAGCAGCAGGAAGCACTA
TGGGCGCAGCGTCAATGACGCTGACGGTACAGGCCAGACAATTATTGTCTGGTATAGTGCAGCAGCAGAA
CAATTTGCTGAGGGCTATTGAGGCGCAACAGCATCTGTTGCAACTCACAGTCTGGGGCATCAAGCAGCTC
CAGGCAAGAATCCTGGCTGTGGAAAGATACCTAAAGGATCAACAGCTCCTGGGGATTTGGGGTTGCTCTG
GAAAACTCATTTGCACCACTGCTGTGCCTTGGAATGCTAGTTGGAGTAATAAATCTCTGGAACAGATTTG
GAATCACACGACCTGGATGGAGTGGGACAGAGAAATTAACAATTACACAAGCTTAATACACTCCTTAATT
GAAGAATCGCAAAACCAGCAAGAAAAGAATGAACAAGAATTATTGGAATTAGATAAATGGGCAAGTTTGT
GGAATTGGTTTAACATAACAAATTGGCTGTGGTATATAAAATTATTCATAATGATAGTAGGAGGCTTGGT
AGGTTTAAGAATAGTTTTTGCTGTACTTTCTATAGTGAATAGAGTTAGGCAGGGATATTCACCATTATCG
TTTCAGACCCACCTCCCAACCCCGAGGGGACCCATGCATTGCATCTCAATTAGTCAGCAACCAGGTGTGG
AAAGTCCCCAGGCTCCCCAGCAGGCAGAAGTATGCAAAGCATGCGTCTCAATTAGTCAGCAACCATAGTC
CCGCCCCTAACTCCGCCCATCCCGCCCCTAACTCCGCCCAGTTCCGCCCATTCTCCGCCCCATGGCTGAC
TAATTTTTTTTATTTATGCAGAGGCCGAGGCCGCCTCGGCCTCTGAGCTATTCCAGAAGTAGTGAGGAGG
CTTTTTTGGAGGCCTAGGCTTTTGCAAAAAGCTTTCTAGAGGTACCACCGGAGCTTACCATGACCGAGTA
CAAGCCCACGGTGCGCCTCGCCACCCGCGACGACGTCCCCAGGGCCGTACGCACCCTCGCCGCCGCGTTC
GCCGACTACCCCGCCACGCGCCACACCGTCGATCCGGACCGCCACATCGAGCGGGTCACCGAGCTGCAAG
AACTCTTCCTCACGCGCGTCGGGCTCGACATCGGCAAGGTGTGGGTCGCGGACGACGGCGCCGCCGTGGC
GGTCTGGACCACGCCGGAGAGCGTCGAAGCGGGGGCGGTGTTCGCCGAGATCGGCCCGCGCATGGCCGAG
TTGAGCGGTTCCCGGCTGGCCGCGCAGCAACAGATGGAAGGCCTCCTGGCGCCGCACCGGCCCAAGGAGC
CCGCGTGGTTCCTGGCCACCGTCGGCGTCTCGCCCGACCACCAGGGCAAGGGTCTGGGCAGCGCCGTCGT
GCTCCCCGGAGTGGAGGCGGCCGAGCGCGCCGGGGTGCCCGCCTTCCTGGAGACCTCCGCGCCCCGCAAC
CTCCCCTTCTACGAGCGGCTCGGCTTCACCGTCACCGCCGACGTCGAGGTGCCCGAAGGACCGCGCACCT
GGTGCATGACCCGCAAGCCCGGTGCCAGTTAACGAATTCTAGATCTTGAGACAAATGGCAGTATTCATCC
ACAATTTTAAAAGAAAAGGGGGGATTGGGGGGTACAGTGCAGGGGAAAGAATAGTAGACATAATAGCAAC
AGACATACAAACTAAAGAATTACAAAAACAAATTACAAAAATTCAAAATTTTCGGGTTTATTACAGGGAC
AGCAGAGATCCACTTTGGCGCCGGCTCGAGGCCTGCAGGTGCAAAGATGGATAAAGTTTTAAACAGAGAG
GAATCTTTGCAGCTAATGGACCTTCTAGGTCTTGAAAGGAGTGGGAATTGGCTCCGGTGCCCGTCAGTGG
GCAGAGCGCACATCGCCCACAGTCCCCGAGAAGTTGGGGGGAGGGGTCGGCAATTGAACCGGTGCCTAGA
GAAGGTGGCGCGGGGTAAACTGGGAAAGTGATGTCGTGTACTGGCTCCGCCTTTTTCCCGAGGGTGGGGG
AGAACCGTATATAAGTGCAGTAGTCGCCGTGAACGTTCTTTTTCGCAACGGGTTTGCCGCCAGAACACAG
GTAAGTGCCGTGTGTGGTTCCCGCGGGCCTGGCCTCTTTACGGGTTATGGCCCTTGCGTGCCTTGAATTA
CTTCCACCTGGCTGCAGTACGTGATTCTTGATCCCGAGCTTCGGGTTGGAAGTGGGTGGGAGAGTTCGAG
GCCTTGCGCTTAAGGAGCCCCTTCGCCTCGTGCTTGAGTTGAGGCCTGGCCTGGGCGCTGGGGCCGCCGC
GTGCGAATCTGGTGGCACCTTCGCGCCTGTCTCGCTGCTTTCGATAAGTCTCTAGCCATTTAAAATTTTT
GATGACCTGCTGCGACGCTTTTTTTCTGGCAAGATAGTCTTGTAAATGCGGGCCAAGATCTGCACACTGG
TATTTCGGTTTTTGGGGCCGCGGGCGGCGACGGGGCCCGTGCGTCCCAGCGCACATGTTCGGCGAGGCGG
GGCCTGCGAGCGCGGCCACCGAGAATCGGACGGGGGTAGTCTCAAGCTGGCCGGCCTGCTCTGGTGCCTG
GCCTCGCGCCGCCGTGTATCGCCCCGCCCTGGGCGGCAAGGCTGGCCCGGTCGGCACCAGTTGCGTGAGC
GGAAAGATGGCCGCTTCCCGGCCCTGCTGCAGGGAGCTCAAAATGGAGGACGCGGCGCTCGGGAGAGCGG
GCGGGTGAGTCACCCACACAAAGGAAAAGGGCCTTTCCGTCCTCAGCCGTCGCTTCATGTGACTCCACGG
AGTACCGGGCGCCGTCCAGGCACCTCGATTAGTTCTCGAGCTTTTGGAGTACGTCGTCTTTAGGTTGGGG
GGAGGGGTTTTATGCGATGGAGTTTCCCCACACTGAGTGGGTGGAGACTGAAGTTAGGCCAGCTTGGCAC
TTGATGTAATTCTCCTTGGAATTTGCCCTTTTTGAGTTTGGATCTTGGTTCATTCTCAAGCCTCAGACAG
TGGTTCAAAGTTTTTTTCTTCCATTTCAGGTGTCGTGAGGCTAGCACCGCCACCATGGAAACTGAACAGC
CAGAAGAAACCTTCCCTAACACTGAAACCAATGGTGAATTTGGTAAACGCCCTGCAGAAGATATGGAAGA
GGAACAAGCATTTAAAAGATCTAGAAACACTGATGAGATGGTTGAATTACGCATTCTGCTTCAGAGCAAG
AATGCTGGGGCAGTGATTGGAAAAGGAGGCAAGAATATTAAGGCTCTCCGTACAGACTACAATGCCAGTG
TTTCAGTCCCAGACAGCAGTGGCCCCGAGCGCATATTGAGTATCAGTGCTGATATTGAAACAATTGGAGA
AATTCTGAAGAAAATCATCCCTACCTTGGAAGAGGGCCTGCAGTTGCCATCACCCACTGCAACCAGCCAG
CTCCCGCTCGAATCTGATGCTGTGGAATGCTTAAATTACCAACACTATAAAGGAAGTGACTTTGACTGCG
AGTTGAGGCTGTTGATTCATCAGAGTCTAGCAGGAGGAATTATTGGGGTCAAAGGTGCTAAAATCAAAGA
ACTTCGAGAGAACACTCAAACCACCATCAAGCTTTTCCAGGAATGCTGTCCTCATTCCACTGACAGAGTT
GTTCTTATTGGAGGAAAACCCGATAGGGTTGTAGAGTGCATAAAGATCATCCTTGATCTTATATCTGAGT
CTCCCATCAAAGGACGTGCACAGCCTTATGATCCCAATTTTTACGATGAAACCTATGATTATGGTGGTTT
TACAATGATGTTTGATGACCGTCGCGGACGCCCAGTGGGATTTCCCATGCGGGGAAGAGGTGGTTTTGAC
AGAATGCCTCCTGGTCGGGGTGGGCGTCCCATGCCTCCATCTAGAAGAGATTATGATGATATGAGCCCTC
GTCGAGGACCACCTCCCCCTCCTCCCGGACGAGGCGGCCGGGGTGGTAGCAGAGCTCGGAATCTTCCTCT
TCCTCCACCACCACCACCTAGAGGGGGAGACCTCATGGCCTATGACAGAAGAGGGAGACCTGGAGACCGT
TACGACGGCATGGTTGGTTTCAGTGCTGATGAAACTTGGGACTCTGCAATAGATACATGGAGCCCATCAG
AATGGCAGATGGCTTATGAACCACAGGGTGGCTCCGGATATGATTATTCCTATGCAGGGGGTCGTGGCTC
ATATGGTGATCTTGGTGGACCTATTATTACTACACAAGTAACTATTCCCAAAGATTTGGCTGGATCTATT
ATTGGCAAAGGTGGTCAGCGGATTAAACAAATCCGTCATGAGTCGGGAGCTTCGATCAAAATTGATGAGC
CTTTAGAAGGATCCGAAGATCGGATCATTACCATTACAGGAACACAGGACCAGATACAGAATGCACAGTA
TTTGCTGCAGAACAGTGTGAAGCAGTATTCTGGAAAGTTTTTCTAGTAATGAACTAGTCCGTAACTTGAA
AGTATTTCGATTTCTTGGCTTTATATATCTTGTGGAAAGGACGAAACAGACTAGAGGCCGACATTGGGAC
GCGTTAAGTCGACAATCAACCTCTGGATTACAAAATTTGTGAAAGATTGACTGGTATTCTTAACTATGTT
GCTCCTTTTACGCTATGTGGATACGCTGCTTTAATGCCTTTGTATCATGCTATTGCTTCCCGTATGGCTT
TCATTTTCTCCTCCTTGTATAAATCCTGGTTGCTGTCTCTTTATGAGGAGTTGTGGCCCGTTGTCAGGCA
ACGTGGCGTGGTGTGCACTGTGTTTGCTGACGCAACCCCCACTGGTTGGGGCATTGCCACCACCTGTCAG
CTCCTTTCCGGGACTTTCGCTTTCCCCCTCCCTATTGCCACGGCGGAACTCATCGCCGCCTGCCTTGCCC
GCTGCTGGACAGGGGCTCGGCTGTTGGGCACTGACAATTCCGTGGTGTTGTCGGGGAAATCATCGTCCTT
TCCTTGGCTGCTCGCCTGTGTTGCCACCTGGATTCTGCGCGGGACGTCCTTCTGCTACGTCCCTTCGGCC
CTCAATCCAGCGGACCTTCCTTCCCGCGGCCTGCTGCCGGCTCTGCGGCCTCTTCCGCGTCTTCGCCTTC
GCCCTCAGACGAGTCGGATCTCCCTTTGGGCCGCCTCCCCGCGTCGACTTTAAGACCAATGACTTACAAG
GCAGCTGTAGATCTTAGCCACTTTTTAAAAGAAAAGGGGGGACTGGAAGGGCTAATTCACTCCCAACGAA
GACAAGATCTGCTTTTTGCTTGTACTGGGTCTCTCTGGTTAGACCAGATCTGAGCCTGGGAGCTCTCTGG
CTAACTAGGGAACCCACTGCTTAAGCCTCAATAAAGCTTGCCTTGAGTGCTTCAAGTAGTGTGTGCCCGT
CTGTTGTGTGACTCTGGTAACTAGAGATCCCTCAGACCCTTTTAGTCAGTGTGGAAAATCTCTAGCAGTA
CGTATAGTAGTTCATGTCATCTTATTATTCAGTATTTATAACTTGCAAAGAAATGAATATCAGAGAGTGA
GAGGAACTTGTTTATTGCAGCTTATAATGGTTACAAATAAAGCAATAGCATCACAAATTTCACAAATAAA
GCATTTTTTTCACTGCATTCTAGTTGTGGTTTGTCCAAACTCATCAATGTATCTTATCATGTCTGGCTCT
AGCTATCCCGCCCCTAACTCCGCCCATCCCGCCCCTAACTCCGCCCAGTTCCGCCCATTCTCCGCCCCAT
GGCTGACTAATTTTTTTTATTTATGCAGAGGCCGAGGCCGCCTCGGCCTCTGAGCTATTCCAGAAGTAGT
GAGGAGGCTTTTTTGGAGGCCTAGGGACGTACCCAATTCGCCCTATAGTGAGTCGTATTACGCGCGCTCA
CTGGCCGTCGTTTTACAACGTCGTGACTGGGAAAACCCTGGCGTTACCCAACTTAATCGCCTTGCAGCAC
ATCCCCCTTTCGCCAGCTGGCGTAATAGCGAAGAGGCCCGCACCGATCGCCCTTCCCAACAGTTGCGCAG
CCTGAATGGCGAATGGG
[124 nt withheld, positions 7088-7211]
C
[91 nt withheld, positions 7213-7303]
A
[49 nt withheld, positions 7305-7353]
CCTTTGACGTTGGAGTCCACGTTCTTT
[37 nt withheld, positions 7381-7417]
ACCCTATCTCGGTCTATTCTTTTGATTTATAAGGGATTTTGCCGATTTCGGCCTATTGGTTAAAAAATGA
GCTGATTTAACAAAAATTTAACGCGAATTTTAACAAAATATTAACGCTTACAATTTAGGTGGCACTTTTC
GGGGAAATGTGCGCGGAACCCCTATTTGTTTATTTTTCTAAATACATTCAAATATGTATCCGCTCATGAG
ACAATAACCCTGATAAATGCTTCAATAATATTGAAAAAGGAAGAGTATGAGTATTCAACATTTCCGTGTC
GCCCTTATTCCCTTTTTTGCGGCATTTTGCCTTCCTGTTTTTGCTCACCCAGAAACGCTGGTGAAAGTAA
AAGATGCTGAAGATCAGTTGGGTGCACGAGTGGGTTACATCGAACTGGATCTCAACAGCGGTAAGATCCT
TGAGAGTTTTCGCCCCGAAGAACGTTTTCCAATGATGAGCACTTTTAAAGTTCTGCTATGTGGCGCGGTA
TTATCCCGTATTGACGCCGGGCAAGAGCAACTCGGTCGCCGCATACACTATTCTCAGAATGACTTGGTTG
AGTACTCACCAGTCACAGAAAAGCATCTTACGGATGGCATGACAGTAAGAGAATTATGCAGTGCTGCCAT
AACCATGAGTGATAACACTGCGGCCAACTTACTTCTGACAACGATCGGAGGACCGAAGGAGCTAACCGCT
TTTTTGCACAACATGGGGGATCATGTAACTCGCCTTGATCGTTGGGAACCGGAGCTGAATGAAGCCATAC
CAAACGACGAGCGTGACACCACGATGCCTGTAGCAATGGCAACAACGTTGCGCAAACTATTAACTGGCGA
ACTACTTACTCTAGCTTCCCGGCAACAATTAATAGACTGGATGGAGGCGGATAAAGTTGCAGGACCACTT
CTGCGCTCGGCCCTTCCGGCTGGCTGGTTTATTGCTGATAAATCTGGAGCCGGTGAGCGTGGGTCTCGCG
GTATCATTGCAGCACTGGGGCCAGATGGTAAGCCCTCCCGTATCGTAGTTATCTACACGACGGGGAGTCA
GGCAACTATGGATGAACGAAATAGACAGATCGCTGAGATAGGTGCCTCACTGATTAAGCATTGGTAACTG
TCAGACCAAGTTTACTCATATATACTTTAGATTGATTTAAAACTTCATTTTTAATTTAAAAGGATCTAGG
TGAAGATCCTTTTTGATAATCTCATGACCAAAATCCCTTAACGTGAGTTTTCGTTCCACTGAGCGTCAGA
CCCCGTAGAAAAGATCAAAGGATCTTCTTGAGATCCTTTTTTTCTGCGCGTAATCTGCTGCTTGCAAACA
AAAAAACCACCGCTACCAGCGGTGGTTTGTTTGCCGGATCAAGAGCTACCAACTCTTTTTCCGAAGGTAA
CTGGCTTCAGCAGAGCGCAGATACCAAATACTGTTCTTCTAGTGTAGCCGTAGTTAGGCCACCACTTCAA
GAACTCTGTAGCACCGCCTACATACCTCGCTCTGCTAATCCTGTTACCAGTGGCTGCTGCCAGTGGCGAT
AAGTCGTGTCTTACCGGGTTGGACTCAAGACGATAGTTACCGGATAAGGCGCAGCGGTCGGGCTGAACGG
GGGGTTCGTGCACACAGCCCAGCTTGGAGCGAACGACCTACACCGAACTGAGATACCTACAGCGTGAGCT
ATGAGAAAGCGCCACGCTTCCCGAAGGGAGAAAGGCGGACAGGTATCCGGTAAGCGGCAGGGTCGGAACA
GGAGAGCGCACGAGGGAGCTTCCAGGGGGAAACGCCTGGTATCTTTATAGTCCTGTCGGGTTTCGCCACC
TCTGACTTGAGCGTCGATTTTTGTGATGCTCGTCAGGGGGGCGGAGCCTATGGAAAAACGCCAGCAACGC
GGCCTTTTTACGGTTCCTGGCCTTTTGCTGGCCTTTTGCTCACATGTTCTTTCCTGCGTTATCCCCTGAT
TCTGTGGATAACCGTATTACCGCCTTTGAGTGAGCTGATACCGCTCGCCGCAGCCGAACGACCGAGCGCA
GCGAGTCAGTGAGCGAGGAAGCGGAAGAGCGCCCAATACGCAAACCGCCTCTCCCCGCGCGTTGGCCGAT
TCATTAATGCAGCTGGCACGACAGGTTTCCCGACTGGAAAGCGGGCAGTGAGCGCAACGCAATTAATGTG
AGTTAGCTCACTCATTAGGCACCCCAGGCTTTACACTTTATGCTTCCGGCTCGTATGTTGTGTGGAATTG
TGAGCGGATAACAATTTCACACAGGAAACAGCTATGACCATGATTACGCCAAGCGCGCAATTAACCCTCA
CTAAAGGGAACAAAAGCTGGAGCTGCAAGC
Features (pLannotate 1.2.2; 31 found; start..end, strand, type, name):
      5..231     +  promoter       RSV promoter: Rous sarcoma virus enhancer/promoter
    232..412     +  LTR            5' LTR (truncated): truncated 5' long terminal repeat (LTR) from HIV-1
    459..584     +  misc_feature   HIV-1 Ψ: packaging signal of human immunodeficiency virus type 1
    568..931     +  CDS            HIV-1 gag (fragment): gag protein from human immunodeficiency virus 1; gag
   1077..1310    +  misc_feature   RRE: The Rev response element (RRE) of HIV-1 allows for Rev-dependent mRNA export from the nucleus to the cytoplasm.
   1687..1713    +  CDS            Rev (fragment): human immunodeficiency virus 1 (HIV-1) Rev protein; rev; enhances nuclear export of unspliced and incompletely spliced viral mRNAs
   1720..1743    +  promoter       SV40 promoter (fragment): SV40 early promoter
   1744..1815    +  promoter       SV40 promoter (fragment): SV40 enhancer and early promoter
   1839..1974    +  rep_origin     SV40 ori: SV40 origin of replication
   2020..2616    +  CDS            PuroR (fragment): puromycin N-acetyltransferase; pac from Streptomyces; confers resistance to puromycin
   2665..2782    +  misc_feature   cPPT/CTS: central polypurine tract and central termination sequence of HIV-1
   2847..2913    +  CDS            small t antigen (fragment): SV40 (simian virus 40) small t antigen
   2920..4098    +  promoter       EF-1α promoter: strong constitutive promoter for human elongation factor EF-1α
   4115..5503    +  CDS            HNRNPK: HNRPK_HUMAN - Also known as HNRPK. Experimental evidence at protein level: Swiss-Prot protein existence level 1. One of the major pre-mRNA-binding proteins. Binds tenaciously to poly(C) sequences. Likely to play a role in the nuclear metabolism of hnRNAs, particularly for pre-mRNAs that contain cytidine-rich sequences. Can also bind poly(C) single-stranded DNA. Plays an important role in p53/TP53 response to DNA damage, acting at the level of both transcription activation and repression. When sumoylated, acts as a transcriptional coactivator of p53/TP53, playing a role in p21/CDKN1A and 14-3-3
   5519..5572    +  promoter       U6 promoter (fragment): RNA polymerase III promoter for human U6 snRNA
   5614..6202    +  misc_feature   WPRE: woodchuck hepatitis virus posttranscriptional regulatory element
   6253..6272    +  misc_feature   cPPT/CTS (fragment): central polypurine tract and central termination sequence of HIV-1
   6274..6507    +  LTR            3' LTR (ΔU3): self-inactivating 3' long terminal repeat (LTR) from HIV-1
   6585..6706    +  polyA_signal   SV40 poly(A) signal: SV40 polyadenylation signal
   6746..6881    +  rep_origin     SV40 ori: SV40 origin of replication
   6902..6920    -  promoter       T7 promoter: promoter for bacteriophage T7 RNA polymerase
   6928..7083    +  CDS            lacZα (fragment): LacZα fragment of β-galactosidase; lacZ fragment
   7088..7516    +  rep_origin     f1 ori (sequence partly withheld): f1 bacteriophage origin of replication; arrow indicates direction of (+) strand synthesis
   7569..7673    +  promoter       AmpR promoter: bla
   7674..8534    +  CDS            AmpR: β-lactamase; bla; confers resistance to ampicillin, carbenicillin, and related antibiotics
   8705..9293    +  rep_origin     ori: high-copy-number ColE1/pMB1/pBR322/pUC origin of replication
   9476..9568    +  CDS            lacI (fragment): lac repressor; lacI; The lac repressor binds to the lac operator to inhibit transcription in E. coli. This inhibition can be relieved by adding lactose or isopropyl-β-D-thiogalactopyranoside (IPTG).
   9581..9602    +  protein_bind   CAP binding site: CAP binding activates transcription in the presence of cAMP. E. coli catabolite activator protein
   9617..9647    +  promoter       lac promoter: promoter for the E. coli lac operon
   9655..9671    +  protein_bind   lac operator: The lac repressor binds to the lac operator to inhibit transcription in E. coli. This inhibition can be relieved by adding lactose or isopropyl-β-D-thiogalactopyranoside (IPTG). lac repressor encoded by lacI
   9716..9734    +  promoter       T3 promoter: promoter for bacteriophage T3 RNA polymerase
