[The description below was written by a language model from this plasmid's Addgene catalogue record and pLannotate feature annotations shown in this document.]
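Description:
TFORF2844 is a third-generation-style, self-inactivating lentiviral expression plasmid built on the pLX_TRC317 backbone from the Broad Institute Genetic Perturbation Platform. It carries the human HNRNPK open reading frame as one member of a barcoded transcription factor ORF collection. In bacteria it is maintained through a high-copy ColE1/pUC-type origin and selected with ampicillin via the β-lactamase gene. An f1 origin and remnants of a lac/lacZα cloning region flanked by T3 and T7 promoters are also present in the plasmid backbone. The depositor notes that the plasmid can recombine during propagation.

The viral portion begins with an RSV promoter fused to a truncated HIV-1 5' LTR, which drives genomic RNA production in packaging cells without Tat. This is followed by the Ψ packaging signal with a gag fragment, and the Rev response element for nuclear export of the unspliced transcript. An SV40 early promoter/origin region then drives puromycin N-acetyltransferase for selection of transduced mammalian cells. Next come a cPPT/CTS element and the EF-1α promoter, which constitutively expresses the synthesized HNRNPK coding sequence. A WPRE downstream enhances transcript stability and expression, and the ΔU3 3' LTR inactivates the integrated provirus's LTR promoter activity. An SV40 polyadenylation signal lies beyond the LTR.

According to the record, each ORF in the collection is paired with a unique 24-bp barcode so that transcription factors can be identified in pooled overexpression screens. The barcode itself is not annotated in the feature table. A short U6 promoter fragment called between the ORF and WPRE is probably a residual or primer-binding sequence rather than a functional promoter.
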