Addgene plasmid #143636: TFORF2844
Purpose: Lentiviral vector for overexpressing transcription factor ORFs with unique 24-bp barcodes. Barcodes facilitate identification of transcription factors in pooled screens.
Depositing lab: Feng Zhang. Depositing organization: Broad Institute. Publication: A transcription factor atlas of directed differentiation. Joung J, Ma S, Tay T, Geiger-Schuller KR, Kirchgatterer PC, Verdine VK, Guo B, Arias-Garcia MA, Allen WE, Singh A, Kuksenko O, Abudayyeh OO, Gootenberg JS, Fu Z, Macrae RK, Buenrostro JD, Regev A, Zhang F. Cell. 2023 Jan 5;186(1):209-229.e26. doi: 10.1016/j.cell.2022.11.026. PubMed 36608654.
Backbone
  Vector backbone: pLX_TRC317
  Backbone manufacturer: Broad Institute Genetic Perturbation Platform
  Backbone size w/o insert (bp): 8264
  Vector type: Mammalian Expression, Lentiviral
  Selectable markers: Puromycin
Growth in bacteria
  Bacterial resistance: Ampicillin, 100 μg/mL
  Growth temperature: 37°C
  Growth strain: NEB Stable
  Copy number: High Copy
Gene/Insert
  Gene/Insert name: HNRNPK
  Species: H. sapiens (human)
  Insert size (bp): 1493
  Entrez Gene: HNRNPK (a.k.a. AUKS, CSBP, HNRPK, TUNP)
  Promoter: EF1a
  Cloning method: Unknown
  Sequencing primers: 5′ GGGTGGAGACTGAAGTTAGGCCAG; 3′ CACATAGCGTAAAAGGAGCAACATAG
Terms and licenses: Academic/Nonprofit Terms; Industry Terms: Not Available to Industry
Depositor comments: NM_001318188,NM_031262,XM_017014668,ENST00000351839,ENST00000360384 . The transcription factor ORF portion of this plasmid was synthesized by Genewiz. Please test multiple small colonies in case of plasmid recombination. To make this collection available in a timely manner, a portion of this collection was not fully sequenced by Addgene. If an Addgene verified full plasmid sequence is not available, please contact us prior to placing an order to request the full sequence.
How to cite: TFORF2844 was a gift from Feng Zhang (Addgene plasmid # 143636 ; http://n2t.net/addgene:143636 ; RRID:Addgene_143636)
