>Addgene plasmid #143636 | TFORF2844 | depositor partial sequence | sequence record 283038 | Insert
ACCGCCACCATGGAAACTGAACAGCCAGAAGAAACCTTCCCTAACACTGAAACCAATGGTGAATTTGGTA
AACGCCCTGCAGAAGATATGGAAGAGGAACAAGCATTTAAAAGATCTAGAAACACTGATGAGATGGTTGA
ATTACGCATTCTGCTTCAGAGCAAGAATGCTGGGGCAGTGATTGGAAAAGGAGGCAAGAATATTAAGGCT
CTCCGTACAGACTACAATGCCAGTGTTTCAGTCCCAGACAGCAGTGGCCCCGAGCGCATATTGAGTATCA
GTGCTGATATTGAAACAATTGGAGAAATTCTGAAGAAAATCATCCCTACCTTGGAAGAGGGCCTGCAGTT
GCCATCACCCACTGCAACCAGCCAGCTCCCGCTCGAATCTGATGCTGTGGAATGCTTAAATTACCAACAC
TATAAAGGAAGTGACTTTGACTGCGAGTTGAGGCTGTTGATTCATCAGAGTCTAGCAGGAGGAATTATTG
GGGTCAAAGGTGCTAAAATCAAAGAACTTCGAGAGAACACTCAAACCACCATCAAGCTTTTCCAGGAATG
CTGTCCTCATTCCACTGACAGAGTTGTTCTTATTGGAGGAAAACCCGATAGGGTTGTAGAGTGCATAAAG
ATCATCCTTGATCTTATATCTGAGTCTCCCATCAAAGGACGTGCACAGCCTTATGATCCCAATTTTTACG
ATGAAACCTATGATTATGGTGGTTTTACAATGATGTTTGATGACCGTCGCGGACGCCCAGTGGGATTTCC
CATGCGGGGAAGAGGTGGTTTTGACAGAATGCCTCCTGGTCGGGGTGGGCGTCCCATGCCTCCATCTAGA
AGAGATTATGATGATATGAGCCCTCGTCGAGGACCACCTCCCCCTCCTCCCGGACGAGGCGGCCGGGGTG
GTAGCAGAGCTCGGAATCTTCCTCTTCCTCCACCACCACCACCTAGAGGGGGAGACCTCATGGCCTATGA
CAGAAGAGGGAGACCTGGAGACCGTTACGACGGCATGGTTGGTTTCAGTGCTGATGAAACTTGGGACTCT
GCAATAGATACATGGAGCCCATCAGAATGGCAGATGGCTTATGAACCACAGGGTGGCTCCGGATATGATT
ATTCCTATGCAGGGGGTCGTGGCTCATATGGTGATCTTGGTGGACCTATTATTACTACACAAGTAACTAT
TCCCAAAGATTTGGCTGGATCTATTATTGGCAAAGGTGGTCAGCGGATTAAACAAATCCGTCATGAGTCG
GGAGCTTCGATCAAAATTGATGAGCCTTTAGAAGGATCCGAAGATCGGATCATTACCATTACAGGAACAC
AGGACCAGATACAGAATGCACAGTATTTGCTGCAGAACAGTGTGAAGCAGTATTCTGGAAAGTTTTTCTA
GTAATGAACTAGTCCGTAACTTGAAAGTATTTCGATTTCTTGGCTTTATATATCTTGTGGAAAGGACGAA
ACAGACTAGAGGCCGACATTGGG
