>Addgene plasmid #143636 | TFORF2844 | depositor partial sequence | sequence record 283039 | Barcode
AACAGACTAGAGGCCGACATTGGG
